Addgene plasmid #35202: pBID-UASC-G
Purpose: (Empty Backbone)
Depositing lab: Brian McCabe. Depositing organization: Columbia University. Publication: A modular toolset for recombination transgenesis and neurogenetic analysis of Drosophila. Wang JW, Beck ES, McCabe BD. PLoS One. 2012;7(7):e42102. Epub 2012 Jul 25. 10.1371/journal.pone.0042102 PubMed 22848718.
Backbone
  Vector backbone: pBID-UASC-G
  Backbone manufacturer: Ji-Wu Wang and Brian McCabe
  Backbone size (bp): 11145
  Vector type: Drosophila Transgene Expression
  Promoter: Drosophila Synthetic Core Promoter (DSCP)
Growth in bacteria
  Bacterial resistance: Chloramphenicol and Ampicillin, 25 & 100 μg/mL
  Growth temperature: 37°C
  Growth strain: ccdB Survival
  Copy number: Unknown
Terms and licenses: Academic/Nonprofit Terms; Industry Terms: Not Available to Industry
Depositor comments: Generation of ϕC31transgenic Drosophila for GAL4 driven expression. Gateway cloning cassette is flanked by gypsy insulator sequences to allow uniform transgene expression between insertion sites. 10 UAS binding sites, Drosophila Synthetic Core promoter(DSCP). Transgene selection using white gene. loxP site facilitates elimination of transgene markers via Cre recombinasemediated excision with ZH-attP landing sites. Ampicillin resistant. Chloramphenicol resistant for amplification. Please see the associated publication for more information: Wang J-W, Beck ES, McCabe BD (2012) A Modular Toolset for Recombination Transgenesis and Neurogenetic Analysis of Drosophila. PLoS ONE 7(7): e42102 http://www.plosone.org/article/info:doi%2F10.1371%2Fjournal.pone.0042102
How to cite: pBID-UASC-G was a gift from Brian McCabe (Addgene plasmid # 35202 ; http://n2t.net/addgene:35202 ; RRID:Addgene_35202)
