[The description below was written by a language model from this plasmid's Addgene catalogue record and pLannotate feature annotations shown in this document.]
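Description:
pBID-UASC-G is an 11,145 bp empty Gateway destination vector for making transgenic Drosophila by φC31 integrase-mediated site-specific insertion, designed for GAL4-driven expression of a gene of interest. It replicates in E. coli from a high-copy ColE1/pUC-type origin, also carries an f1 origin, and is selected with ampicillin through the backbone β-lactamase gene. The unrecombined Gateway cassette adds chloramphenicol resistance and the ccdB toxin gene, so the empty vector must be propagated in a ccdB-tolerant strain. Remnants of a lacZα/lac promoter region and flanking T7 and T3 promoters point to a pBluescript-like cloning backbone.

The expression unit consists of two tandem 5X UAS blocks, giving ten GAL4 binding sites. According to the catalogue fields these are followed by the Drosophila Synthetic Core Promoter, which is not separately annotated in the feature table but would sit in the gap upstream of attR1. The attR1–CmR–ccdB–attR2 cassette is replaced by an insert from an entry clone in an LR reaction, with loss of ccdB providing counter-selection for recombinants. Downstream lie the SV40 small t intron and SV40 polyadenylation signal, which supply splicing and 3′ end processing. The small t, large T and NLS annotations there are simply fragments of this SV40 3′ region.

Gypsy insulators flank the whole unit to make expression more uniform between insertion sites. A φC31 attB site mediates integration into attP landing sites, and mini-white serves as the eye-colour marker for identifying transformants. A loxP site next to mini-white allows Cre-mediated removal of marker sequences when it is paired with ZH-attP landing sites.
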