Features (pLannotate 1.2.2; 33 found; start..end, strand, type, name):
     30..458     -  rep_origin     f1 ori (sequence partly withheld): f1 bacteriophage origin of replication; arrow indicates direction of (+) strand synthesis
    463..620     -  CDS            lacZα (fragment): LacZα fragment of β-galactosidase; lacZ fragment
    623..641     +  promoter       T7 promoter: promoter for bacteriophage T7 RNA polymerase
    666..4802    +  gene           mini-white: white; This modified version of the white gene lacks part of the first intron.
   4809..4842    -  protein_bind   loxP: Cre-mediated recombination occurs in the 8-bp core sequence (GCATACAT). Cre recombinase
   4855..5285    +  protein_bind   gypsy insulator: chromatin insulator from Drosophila Su(Hw), CP190, and Mod(mdg4)67.2
   5313..5332    -  misc_feature   MCS (fragment): pUC18/19 multiple cloning site
   5331..5425    +  protein_bind   5X UAS: five tandem copies of the "ScaI site" 17-mer CGGAGTACTGTCCTCCG, an upstream activating sequence (UAS) that efficiently binds yeast Gal4 (Webster et al., 1988; Pfeiffer et al., 2010) GAL4
   5429..5450    -  misc_feature   MCS (fragment): pUC18/19 multiple cloning site
   5449..5543    +  protein_bind   5X UAS: five tandem copies of the "ScaI site" 17-mer CGGAGTACTGTCCTCCG, an upstream activating sequence (UAS) that efficiently binds yeast Gal4 (Webster et al., 1988; Pfeiffer et al., 2010) GAL4
   5776..5900    +  protein_bind   attR1: mutant version of attR; recombination site for the Gateway® LR reaction LR Clonase™
   5925..5955    +  promoter       lac UV5 promoter: E. coli lac promoter with an "up" mutation
   5979..6008    +  promoter       cat promoter (fragment): promoter of the E. coli cat gene encoding chloramphenicol acetyltransferase
   6009..6668    +  CDS            CmR: chloramphenicol acetyltransferase; cat; confers resistance to chloramphenicol
   6847..7005    +  CDS            ccdA (fragment): CCDA_ECO57 - Also known as H, letA. Experimental evidence at protein level: Swiss-Prot protein existence level 1. Antitoxin component of a type II toxin-antitoxin (TA) system which inhibits the post-segregational killing (PSK) of plasmid-free cells, also referred to as a plasmid addiction system. Binds to and blocks the activity of CcdB; will also remove bound CcdB protein from the CcdB-GyrA complex by forming a CcdA-CcdB complex, a process termed rejuvenation. Functions as a transcriptional corepressor for the ccdAB operon, repression also requires CcdB (By similarity). From Escherichia coli
   7010..7312    +  CDS            ccdB: CCDB_ECOLI - Also known as G, letB, letD. Experimental evidence at protein level: Swiss-Prot protein existence level 1. Toxic component of a type II toxin-antitoxin (TA) system, functioning in plasmid maintainence. Responsible for the post- segregational killing (PSK) of plasmid-free cells, also referred to as a plasmid addiction system. Half-life of over 2 hours. Cell killing by CcdB is accompanied by filamentation, defects in chromosome and plasmid segregation, defects in cell division, formation of anucleate cells, decreased DNA synthesis and plasmid loss. Interferes with the activity of DN
   7356..7480    -  protein_bind   attR2: mutant version of attR; recombination site for the Gateway® LR reaction LR Clonase™
   7506..7580    +  CDS            small t antigen (fragment): SV40 (simian virus 40) small t antigen
   7582..7647    +  intron         small t intron: SV40 (simian virus 40) small t antigen intron
   7777..7797    +  CDS            SV40 NLS: nuclear localization signal of SV40 (simian virus 40) large T antigen
   7804..7938    +  CDS            LT_POVHA (fragment): Protein inferred from homology: Swiss-Prot protein existence level 3. Isoform large T antigen is a key early protein essential for both driving viral replication and inducing cellular transformation. Plays a role in viral genome replication by driving entry of quiescent cells into the cell cycle and by autoregulating the synthesis of viral early mRNA. Displays highly oncogenic activities by corrupting the host cellular checkpoint mechanisms that guard cell division and the transcription, replication, and repair of DNA. Participates in the modulation of cellular gene expression preceeding viral
   7963..8046    +  CDS            large T antigen (fragment): large T antigen from SV40 (simian virus 40)
   8069..8203    +  polyA_signal   SV40 poly(A) signal: SV40 polyadenylation signal
   8205..8635    +  protein_bind   gypsy insulator: chromatin insulator from Drosophila Su(Hw), CP190, and Mod(mdg4)67.2
   8669..8738    +  protein_bind   attB: attB site for the φC31 integrase (Groth et al., 2000) phage φC31 integrase
   8957..8975    -  promoter       T3 promoter: promoter for bacteriophage T3 RNA polymerase
   9018..9040    -  protein_bind   lac operator (fragment): The lac repressor binds to the lac operator to inhibit transcription in E. coli. This inhibition can be relieved by adding lactose or isopropyl-β-D-thiogalactopyranoside (IPTG). lac repressor encoded by lacI
   9044..9074    -  promoter       lac promoter: promoter for the E. coli lac operon
   9089..9110    -  protein_bind   CAP binding site: CAP binding activates transcription in the presence of cAMP. E. coli catabolite activator protein
   9123..9215    -  CDS            lacI (fragment): lac repressor; lacI; The lac repressor binds to the lac operator to inhibit transcription in E. coli. This inhibition can be relieved by adding lactose or isopropyl-β-D-thiogalactopyranoside (IPTG).
   9398..9986    -  rep_origin     ori: high-copy-number ColE1/pMB1/pBR322/pUC origin of replication
  10157..11017   -  CDS            AmpR: β-lactamase; bla; confers resistance to ampicillin, carbenicillin, and related antibiotics
  11018..11122   -  promoter       AmpR promoter: bla
>Addgene plasmid #35202 | pBID-UASC-G | depositor full sequence | sequence record 42852 | pBID-UASC-G sequence 11145 bps
CTAAATTGTAAGCGTTAATATTTTGTTAAAATTCGCGTTAAATTTTTGTTAAATCAGCTCATTTTTTAAC
CAATAGGCCGAAATCGGCAAAATCCCTTATAAATCAAAAGAATAGACCGAGATAGGGT
[37 nt withheld, positions 129-165]
AAAGAACGTGGACTCCAACGTCAAAGG
[49 nt withheld, positions 193-241]
T
[91 nt withheld, positions 243-333]
G
[124 nt withheld, positions 335-458]
CCCATTCGCCATTCAGGCTGCGCAACTGTTGGGAAGGGCGATCGGTGCGGGCCTCTTCGCTATTACGCCA
GCTGGCGAAAGGGGGATGTGCTGCAAGGCGATTAAGTTGGGTAACGCCAGGGTTTTCCCAGTCACGACGT
TGTAAAACGACGGCCAGTGAATTGTAATACGACTCACTATAGGGCGAATTGGGTACGTACCGGGCCCCTA
GTATGTATGTAAGTTAATAAAACCCATTTTTGCGGAAAGTAGATAAAAAAAACATTTTTTTTTTTTACTG
CACTGGATATCATTGAACTTATCTGATCAGTTTTAAATTTACTTCGATCCAAGGGTATTTGATGTACCAG
GTTCTTTCGATTACCTCTCACTCAAAATGACATTCCACTCAAAGTCAGCGCTGTTTGCCTCCTTCTCTGT
CCACAGAAATATCGCCGTCTCTTTCGCCGCTGCGTCCGCTATCTCTTTCGCCACCGTTTGTAGCGTTACG
TAGCGTCAATGTCCGCCTTCAGTTGCATTTTGTCAGCGGTTTCGTGACGAAGCTCCAAGCGGTTTACGCC
ATCAATTAAACACAAAGTGCTGTGCCAAAACTCCTCTCGCTTCTTATTTTTGTTTGTTTTTTGAGTGATT
GGGGTGGTGATTGGTTTTGGGTGGGTAAGCAGGGGAAAGTGTGAAAAATCCCGGCAATGGGCCAAGAGGA
TCAGGAGCTATTAATTCGCGGAGGCAGCAAACACCCATCTGCCGAGCATCTGAACAATGTGAGTAGTACA
TGTGCATACATCTTAAGTTCACTTGATCTATAGGAACTGCGATTGCAACATCAAATTGTCTGCGGCGTGA
GAACTGCGACCCACAAAAATCCCAAACCGCAATTGCACAAACAAATAGTGACACGAAACAGATTATTCTG
GTAGCTGTTCTCGCTATATAAGACAATTTTTGAGATCATATCATGATCAAGACATCTAAAGGCATTCATT
TTCGACTATATTCTTTTTTACAAAAAATATAACAACCAGATATTTTAAGCTGATCCTAGATGCACAAAAA
ATAAATAAAAGTATAAACCTACTTCGTAGGATACTTCGGGGTACTTTTTGTTCGGGGTTAGATGAGCATA
ACGCTTGTAGTTGATATTTGAGATCCCCTATCATTGCAGGGTGACAGCGGAGCGGCTTCGCAGAGCTGCA
TTAACCAGGGCTTCGGGCAGGCCAAAAACTACGGCACGCTCCGGCCACCCAGTCCGCCGGAGGACTCCGG
TTCAGGGAGCGGCCAACTAGCCGAGAACCTCACCTATGCCTGGCACAATATGGACATCTTTGGGGCGGTC
AATCAGCCGGGCTCCGGATGGCGGCAGCTGGTCAACCGGACACGCGGACTATTCTGCAACGAGCGACACA
TACCGGCGCCCAGGAAACATTTGCTCAAGAACGGTGAGTTTCTATTCGCAGTCGGCTGATCTGTGTGAAA
TCTTAATAAAGGGTCCAATTACCAATTTGAAACTCAGTTTGCGGCGTGGCCTATCCGGGCGAACTTTTGG
CCGTGATGGGCAGTTCCGGTGCCGGAAAGACGACCCTGCTGAATGCCCTTGCCTTTCGATCGCCGCAGGG
CATCCAAGTATCGCCATCCGGGATGCGACTGCTCAATGGCCAACCTGTGGACGCCAAGGAGATGCAGGCC
AGGTGCGCCTATGTCCAGCAGGATGACCTCTTTATCGGCTCCCTAACGGCCAGGGAACACCTGATTTTCC
AGGCCATGGTGCGGATGCCACGACATCTGACCTATCGGCAGCGAGTGGCCCGCGTGGATCAGGTGATCCA
GGAGCTTTCGCTCAGCAAATGTCAGCACACGATCATCGGTGTGCCCGGCAGGGTGAAAGGTCTGTCCGGC
GGAGAAAGGAAGCGTCTGGCATTCGCCTCCGAGGCACTAACCGATCCGCCGCTTCTGATCTGCGATGAGC
CCACCTCCGGACTGGACTCATTTACCGCCCACAGCGTCGTCCAGGTGCTGAAGAAGCTGTCGCAGAAGGG
CAAGACCGTCATCCTGACCATTCATCAGCCGTCTTCCGAGCTGTTTGAGCTCTTTGACAAGATCCTTCTG
ATGGCCGAGGGCAGGGTAGCTTTCTTGGGCACTCCCAGCGAAGCCGTCGACTTCTTTTCCTAGTGAGTTC
GATGTGTTTATTAAGGGTATCTAGCATTACATTACATCTCAACTCCTATCCAGCGTGGGTGCCCAGTGTC
CTACCAACTACAATCCGGCGGACTTTTACGTACAGGTGTTGGCCGTTGTGCCCGGACGGGAGATCGAGTC
CCGTGATCGGATCGCCAAGATATGCGACAATTTTGCTATTAGCAAAGTAGCCCGGGATATGGAGCAGTTG
TTGGCCACCAAAAATTTGGAGAAGCCACTGGAGCAGCCGGAGAATGGGTACACCTACAAGGCCACCTGGT
TCATGCAGTTCCGGGCGGTCCTGTGGCGATCCTGGCTGTCGGTGCTCAAGGAACCACTCCTCGTAAAAGT
GCGACTTATTCAGACAACGGTGAGTGGTTCCAGTGGAAACAAATGATATAACGCTTACAATTCTTGGAAA
CAAATTCGCTAGATTTTAGTTAGAATTGCCTGATTCCACACCCTTCTTAGTTTTTTTCAATGAGATGTAT
AGTTTATAGTTTTGCAGAAAATAAATAAATTTCATTTAACTCGCGAACATGTTGAAGATATGAATATTAA
TGAGATGCGAGTAACATTTTAATTTGCAGATGGTTGCCATCTTGATTGGCCTCATCTTTTTGGGCCAACA
ACTCACGCAAGTGGGCGTGATGAATATCAACGGAGCCATCTTCCTCTTCCTGACCAACATGACCTTTCAA
AACGTCTTTGCCACGATAAATGTAAGTCTTGTTTAGAATACATTTGCATATTAATAATTTACTAACTTTC
TAATGAATCGATTCGATTTAGGTGTTCACCTCAGAGCTGCCAGTTTTTATGAGGGAGGCCCGAAGTCGAC
TTTATCGCTGTGACACATACTTTCTGGGCAAAACGATTGCCGAATTACCGCTTTTTCTCACAGTGCCACT
GGTCTTCACGGCGATTGCCTATCCGATGATCGGACTGCGGGCCGGAGTGCTGCACTTCTTCAACTGCCTG
GCGCTGGTCACTCTGGTGGCCAATGTGTCAACGTCCTTCGGATATCTAATATCCTGCGCCAGCTCCTCGA
CCTCGATGGCGCTGTCTGTGGGTCCGCCGGTTATCATACCATTCCTGCTCTTTGGCGGCTTCTTCTTGAA
CTCGGGCTCGGTGCCAGTATACCTCAAATGGTTGTCGTACCTCTCATGGTTCCGTTACGCCAACGAGGGT
CTGCTGATTAACCAATGGGCGGACGTGGAGCCGGGCGAAATTAGCTGCACATCGTCGAACACCACGTGCC
CCAGTTCGGGCAAGGTCATCCTGGAGACGCTTAACTTCTCCGCCGCCGATCTGCCGCTGGACTACGTGGG
TCTGGCCATTCTCATCGTGAGCTTCCGGGTGCTCGCATATCTGGCTCTAAGACTTCGGGCCCGACGCAAG
GAGTAGCCGACATATATCCGAAATAACTGCTTGTTTTTTTTTTTTACCATTATTACCATCGTGTTTACTG
TTTATTGCCCCCTCAAAAAGCTAATGTAATTATATTTGTGCCAATAAAAACAAGATATGACCTATAGAAT
ACAAGTATTTCCCCTTCGAACATCCCCACAAGTAGACTTTGGATTTGTCTTCTAACCAAAAGACTTACAC
ACCTGCATACCTTACATCAAAAACTCGTTTATCGCTACATAAAACACCGGGATATATTTTTTATATACAT
ACTTTTCAAATCGCGCGCCCTCTTCATAATTCACCTCCACCACACCACGTTTCGTAGTTGCTCTTTCGCT
GTCTCCCACCCGCTCTCCGCAACACATTCACCTTTTGTTCGACGACCTTGGAGCGACTGTCGTTAGTTCC
GCGCGATTCGGTTCGCTCAAATGGTTCCGAGTGGTTCATTTCGTCTCAATAGAAATTAGTAATAAATATT
TGTATGTACAATTTATTTGCTCCAATATATTTGTATATATTTCCCTCACAGCTATATTTATTCTAATTTA
ATATTATGACTTTTTAAGGTAATTTTTTGTGACCTGTTCGGAGTGATTAGCGTTACAATTTGAACTGAAA
GTGACATCCAGTGTTTGTTCCTTGTGTAGATGCATCTCAAAAAAATGGTGGGCATAATAGTGTTGTTTAT
ATATATCAAAAATAACAACTATAATAATAAGAATACATTTAATTTAGAAAATGCTTGGATTTCACTGGAA
CTAGGCTAGCATAACTTCGTATAATGTATGCTATACGAAGTTATGCTAGCGGATCCTGGCCACGTAATAA
GTGTGCGTTGAATTTATTCGCAAAAACATTGCATATTTTCGGCAAAGTAAAATTTTGTTGCATACCTTAT
CAAAAAATAAGTGCTGCATACTTTTTAGAGAAACCAAATAATTTTTTATTGCATACCCGTTTTTAATAAA
ATACATTGCATACCCTCTTTTAATAAAAAATATTGCATACTTTGACGAAACAAATTTTCGTTGCATACCC
AATAAAAGATTATTATATTGCATACCCGTTTTTAATAAAATACATTGCATACCCTCTTTTAATAAAAAAT
ATTGCATACGTTGACGAAACAAATTTTCGTTGCATACCCAATAAAAGATTATTATATTGCATACCTTTTC
TTGCCATACCATTTAGCCGATCAATTGTGCTCGGCAACAGTATATTTGTGGTGTGCCAACCAACAACAGA
TCCAAGCTGGCCGCGGCTCGATCCGCTTGCATGCCTGCAGGTCGGAGTACTGTCCTCCGAGCGGAGTACT
GTCCTCCGAGCGGAGTACTGTCCTCCGAGCGGAGTACTGTCCTCCGAGCGGAGTACTGTCCTCCGAGCGG
AAGCTTGCATGCCTGCAGGTCGGAGTACTGTCCTCCGAGCGGAGTACTGTCCTCCGAGCGGAGTACTGTC
CTCCGAGCGGAGTACTGTCCTCCGAGCGGAGTACTGTCCTCCGAGCGGAGACTCTAGCGAGCTCGCCCGG
GGATCGAGCGCAGCGGTATAAAAGGGCGCGGGGTGGCTGAGAGCATCAGTTGTGAATGAATGTTCGAGCC
GAGCAGACGTGCCGCTGCCTTCGTTAATATCCTTTGAATAAGCCAACTTTGAATCACAAGACGCATACCA
AACGAATTCGCAGATCTGCGGCCGCGGCTCGAGGGCCGGATCCGAATTCCCGGGAGAGCTCGATATCACA
AGTTTGTACAAAAAAGCTGAACGAGAAACGTAAAATGATATAAATATCAATATATTAAATTAGATTTTGC
ATAAAAAACAGACTACATAATACTGTAAAACACAACATATCCAGTCACTATGGCGGCCGCATTAGGCACC
CCAGGCTTTACACTTTATGCTTCCGGCTCGTATAATGTGTGGATTTTGAGTTAGGATCCGTCGAGATTTT
CAGGAGCTAAGGAAGCTAAAATGGAGAAAAAAATCACTGGATATACCACCGTTGATATATCCCAATGGCA
TCGTAAAGAACATTTTGAGGCATTTCAGTCAGTTGCTCAATGTACCTATAACCAGACCGTTCAGCTGGAT
ATTACGGCCTTTTTAAAGACCGTAAAGAAAAATAAGCACAAGTTTTATCCGGCCTTTATTCACATTCTTG
CCCGCCTGATGAATGCTCATCCGGAATTCCGTATGGCAATGAAAGACGGTGAGCTGGTGATATGGGATAG
TGTTCACCCTTGTTACACCGTTTTCCATGAGCAAACTGAAACGTTTTCATCGCTCTGGAGTGAATACCAC
GACGATTTCCGGCAGTTTCTACACATATATTCGCAAGATGTGGCGTGTTACGGTGAAAACCTGGCCTATT
TCCCTAAAGGGTTTATTGAGAATATGTTTTTCGTCTCAGCCAATCCCTGGGTGAGTTTCACCAGTTTTGA
TTTAAACGTGGCCAATATGGACAACTTCTTCGCCCCCGTTTTCACCATGGGCAAATATTATACGCAAGGC
GACAAGGTGCTGATGCCGCTGGCGATTCAGGTTCATCATGCCGTTTGTGATGGCTTCCATGTCGGCAGAA
TGCTTAATGAATTACAACAGTACTGCGATGAGTGGCAGGGCGGGGCGTAAACGCGTGGATCCGGCTTACT
AAAAGCCAGATAACAGTATGCGTATTTGCGCGCTGATTTTTGCGGTATAAGAATATATACTGATATGTAT
ACCCGAAGTATGTCAAAAAGAGGTATGCTATGAAGCAGCGTATTACAGTGACAGTTGACAGCGACAGCTA
TCAGTTGCTCAAGGCATATATGATGTCAATATCTCCGGTCTGGTAAGCACAACCATGCAGAATGAAGCCC
GTCGTCTGCGTGCCGAACGCTGGAAAGCGGAAAATCAGGAAGGGATGGCTGAGGTCGCCCGGTTTATTGA
AATGAACGGCTCTTTTGCTGACGAGAACAGGGGCTGGTGAAATGCAGTTTAAGGTTTACACCTATAAAAG
AGAGAGCCGTTATCGTCTGTTTGTGGATGTACAGAGTGATATTATTGACACGCCCGGGCGACGGATGGTG
ATCCCCCTGGCCAGTGCACGTCTGCTGTCAGATAAAGTCTCCCGTGAACTTTACCCGGTGGTGCATATCG
GGGATGAAAGCTGGCGCATGATGACCACCGATATGGCCAGTGTGCCGGTCTCCGTTATCGGGGAAGAAGT
GGCTGATCTCAGCCACCGCGAAAATGACATCAAAAACGCCATTAACCTGATGTTCTGGGGAATATAAATG
TCAGGCTCCCTTATACACAGCCAGTCTGCAGGTCGACCATAGTGACTGGATATGTTGTGTTTTACAGTAT
TATGTAGTCTGTTTTTTATGCAAAATCTAATTTAATATATTGATATTTATATCATTTTACGTTTCTCGTT
CAGCTTTCTTGTACAAAGTGGTGATATCGCATGCGGTACCTCTAGAGGATCTTTGTGAAGGAACCTTACT
TCTGTGGTGTGACATAATTGGACAAACTACCTACAGAGATTTAAAGCTCTAAGGTAAATATAAAATTTTT
AAGTGTATAATGTGTTAAACTACTGATTCTAATTGTTTGTGTATTTTAGATTCCAACCTATGGAACTGAT
GAATGGGAGCAGTGGTGGAATGCCTTTAATGAGGAAAACCTGTTTTGCTCAGAAGAAATGCCATCTAGTG
ATGATGAGGCTACTGCTGACTCTCAACATTCTACTCCTCCAAAAAAGAAGAGAAAGGTAGAAGACCCCAA
GGACTTTCCTTCAGAATTGCTAAGTTTTTTGAGTCATGCTGTGTTTAGTAATAGAACTCTTGCTTGCTTT
GCTATTTACACCACAAAGGAAAAAGCTGCACTGCTATACAAGAAAATTATGGAAAAATATTTGATGTATA
GTGCCTTGACTAGAGATCATAATCAGCCATACCACATTTGTAGAGGTTTTACTTGCTTTAAAAAACCTCC
CACACCTCCCCCTGAACCTGAAACATAAAATGAATGCAATTGTTGTTGTTAACTTGTTTATTGCAGCTTA
TAATGGTTACAAATAAAGCAATAGCATCACAAATTTCACAAATAAAGCATTTTTTTCACTGCATTCTAGT
TGTGGTTTGTCCAAACTCATCAATGTATCTTATCATGTCTGGATCTTGGCCACGTAATAAGTGTGCGTTG
AATTTATTCGCAAAAACATTGCATATTTTCGGCAAAGTAAAATTTTGTTGCATACCTTATCAAAAAATAA
GTGCTGCATACTTTTTAGAGAAACCAAATAATTTTTTATTGCATACCCGTTTTTAATAAAATACATTGCA
TACCCTCTTTTAATAAAAAATATTGCATACTTTGACGAAACAAATTTTCGTTGCATACCCAATAAAAGAT
TATTATATTGCATACCCGTTTTTAATAAAATACATTGCATACCCTCTTTTAATAAAAAATATTGCATACG
TTGACGAAACAAATTTTCGTTGCATACCCAATAAAAGATTATTATATTGCATACCTTTTCTTGCCATACC
ATTTAGCCGATCAATTGTGCTCGGCAACAGTATATTTGTGGTGTGCCAACCAACAACGGATCCACTAGTG
TCGACGATGTAGGTCACGGTCTCGAAGCCGCGGTGCGGGTGCCAGGGCGTGCCCTTGGGCTCCCCGGGCG
CGTACTCCACCTCACCCATCTGGTCCATCATGATGAACGGGTCGAGGTGGCGGTAGTTGATCCCGGCGAA
CGCGCGGCGCACCGGGAAGCCCTCGCCCTCGAAACCGCTGGGCGCGGTGGTCACGGTGAGCACGGGACGT
GCGACGGCGTCGGCGGGTGCGGATACGCGGGGCAGCGTCAGCGGGTTCTCGACGGTCACGGCGGGCATGT
CGACACTAGTTCTAGCCAGCTTTTGTTCCCTTTAGTGAGGGTTAATTTCGAGCTTGGCGTAATCATGGTC
ATAGCTGTTTCCTGTGTGAAATTGTTATCCGCTCACAATTCCACACAACATACGAGCCGGAAGCATAAAG
TGTAAAGCCTGGGGTGCCTAATGAGTGAGCTAACTCACATTAATTGCGTTGCGCTCACTGCCCGCTTTCC
AGTCGGGAAACCTGTCGTGCCAGCTGCATTAATGAATCGGCCAACGCGCGGGGAGAGGCGGTTTGCGTAT
TGGGCGCTCTTCCGCTTCCTCGCTCACTGACTCGCTGCGCTCGGTCGTTCGGCTGCGGCGAGCGGTATCA
GCTCACTCAAAGGCGGTAATACGGTTATCCACAGAATCAGGGGATAACGCAGGAAAGAACATGTGAGCAA
AAGGCCAGCAAAAGGCCAGGAACCGTAAAAAGGCCGCGTTGCTGGCGTTTTTCCATAGGCTCCGCCCCCC
TGACGAGCATCACAAAAATCGACGCTCAAGTCAGAGGTGGCGAAACCCGACAGGACTATAAAGATACCAG
GCGTTTCCCCCTGGAAGCTCCCTCGTGCGCTCTCCTGTTCCGACCCTGCCGCTTACCGGATACCTGTCCG
CCTTTCTCCCTTCGGGAAGCGTGGCGCTTTCTCATAGCTCACGCTGTAGGTATCTCAGTTCGGTGTAGGT
CGTTCGCTCCAAGCTGGGCTGTGTGCACGAACCCCCCGTTCAGCCCGACCGCTGCGCCTTATCCGGTAAC
TATCGTCTTGAGTCCAACCCGGTAAGACACGACTTATCGCCACTGGCAGCAGCCACTGGTAACAGGATTA
GCAGAGCGAGGTATGTAGGCGGTGCTACAGAGTTCTTGAAGTGGTGGCCTAACTACGGCTACACTAGAAG
AACAGTATTTGGTATCTGCGCTCTGCTGAAGCCAGTTACCTTCGGAAAAAGAGTTGGTAGCTCTTGATCC
GGCAAACAAACCACCGCTGGTAGCGGTGGTTTTTTTGTTTGCAAGCAGCAGATTACGCGCAGAAAAAAAG
GATCTCAAGAAGATCCTTTGATCTTTTCTACGGGGTCTGACGCTCAGTGGAACGAAAACTCACGTTAAGG
GATTTTGGTCATGAGATTATCAAAAAGGATCTTCACCTAGATCCTTTTAAATTAAAAATGAAGTTTTAAA
TCAATCTAAAGTATATATGAGTAAACTTGGTCTGACAGTTACCAATGCTTAATCAGTGAGGCACCTATCT
CAGCGATCTGTCTATTTCGTTCATCCATAGTTGCCTGACTCCCCGTCGTGTAGATAACTACGATACGGGA
GGGCTTACCATCTGGCCCCAGTGCTGCAATGATACCGCGAGACCCACGCTCACCGGCTCCAGATTTATCA
GCAATAAACCAGCCAGCCGGAAGGGCCGAGCGCAGAAGTGGTCCTGCAACTTTATCCGCCTCCATCCAGT
CTATTAATTGTTGCCGGGAAGCTAGAGTAAGTAGTTCGCCAGTTAATAGTTTGCGCAACGTTGTTGCCAT
TGCTACAGGCATCGTGGTGTCACGCTCGTCGTTTGGTATGGCTTCATTCAGCTCCGGTTCCCAACGATCA
AGGCGAGTTACATGATCCCCCATGTTGTGCAAAAAAGCGGTTAGCTCCTTCGGTCCTCCGATCGTTGTCA
GAAGTAAGTTGGCCGCAGTGTTATCACTCATGGTTATGGCAGCACTGCATAATTCTCTTACTGTCATGCC
ATCCGTAAGATGCTTTTCTGTGACTGGTGAGTACTCAACCAAGTCATTCTGAGAATAGTGTATGCGGCGA
CCGAGTTGCTCTTGCCCGGCGTCAATACGGGATAATACCGCGCCACATAGCAGAACTTTAAAAGTGCTCA
TCATTGGAAAACGTTCTTCGGGGCGAAAACTCTCAAGGATCTTACCGCTGTTGAGATCCAGTTCGATGTA
ACCCACTCGTGCACCCAACTGATCTTCAGCATCTTTTACTTTCACCAGCGTTTCTGGGTGAGCAAAAACA
GGAAGGCAAAATGCCGCAAAAAAGGGAATAAGGGCGACACGGAAATGTTGAATACTCATACTCTTCCTTT
TTCAATATTATTGAAGCATTTATCAGGGTTATTGTCTCATGAGCGGATACATATTTGAATGTATTTAGAA
AAATAAACAAATAGGGGTTCCGCGCACATTTCCCCGAAAAGTGCCAC
