>Addgene plasmid #35202 | pBID-UASC-G | addgene partial sequence | sequence record 44254 | CAT-R 5'-GCAACTGACTGAAATGCCTC-3'
ATCAACGGTGGTATATCCAGTGATTTTTTTCTCCATTTTAGCTTCCTTAGCTCCTGAAAATCTCGACGGA
TCCTAACTCAAAATCCACACATTATACGAGCCGGAAGCATAAAGTGTAAAGCCTGGGGTGCCTAATGCGG
CCGCCATAGTGACTGGATATGTTGTGTTTTACAGTATTATGTAGTCTGTTTTTTATGCAAAATCTAATTT
AATATATTGATATTTATATCATTTTACGTTTCTCGTTCAGCTTTTTTGTACAAACTTGTGATATCGAGCT
CTCCCGGGAATTCGGATCCGGCCCTCGAGCCGCGGCCGCAGATCTGCGAATTCGTTTGGTATGCGTCTTG
TGATTCAAAGTTGGCTTATTCAAAGGATATTAACGAAGGCAGCGGCACGTCTGCTCGGCTCGAACATTCA
TTCACAACTGATGCTCTCAGCCACCCCGCGCCCTTTTATACCGCTGCGCTCGATCCCCGGGCGAGCTCGC
TAGAGTCTCCGCTCGGAGGACAGTACTCCGCTCGGAGGACAGTACTCCGCTCGGAGGACAGTACTCCGCT
CGGAGGACAGTACTCCGCTCGGAGGACAGTACTCCGACCTGCAGGCATGCAAGCTTCCGCTCGGAGGACA
GTACTCCGCTCGGAGGACAGTACTCCGCTCGGAGGACAGTACTCCGCTCGGAGGACAGTACTCCGCTCGG
AGGACAGTACTCCGACCTGCAGGCATGCAAGCGGATCGAGCCGCGGCCAGCTTGGATCTGTTGTTGGTTG
GCACACCACAAATATACTGTTGCCGAGCACAATTGATCGGCTAAATGGTATGGCAAGAAAA
