>Addgene plasmid #35202 | pBID-UASC-G | addgene partial sequence | sequence record 44296 | CAT-F 5'-GTTTGTGATGGCTTCCATGTC-3'
CTGCGATGAGTGGCAGGGCGGGGCGTAAACGCGTGGATCCGGCTTACTAAAAGCCAGATAACAGTATGCG
TATTTGCGCGCTGATTTTTGCGGTATAAGAATATATACTGATATGTATACCCGAAGTATGTCAAAAAGAG
GTATGCTATGAAGCAGCGTATTACAGTGACAGTTGACAGCGACAGCTATCAGTTGCTCAAGGCATATATG
ATGTCAATATCTCCGGTCTGGTAAGCACAACCATGCAGAATGAAGCCCGTCGTCTGCGTGCCGAACGCTG
GAAAGCGGAAAATCAGGAAGGGATGGCTGAGGTCGCCCGGTTTATTGAAATGAACGGCTCTTTTGCTGAC
GAGAACAGGGGCTGGTGAAATGCAGTTTAAGGTTTACACCTATAAAAGAGAGAGCCGTTATCGTCTGTTT
GTGGATGTACAGAGTGATATTATTGACACGCCCGGGCGACGGATGGTGATCCCCCTGGCCAGTGCACGTC
TGCTGTCAGATAAAGTCTCCCGTGAACTTTACCCGGTGGTGCATATCGGGGATGAAAGCTGGCGCATGAT
GACCACCGATATGGCCAGTGTGCCGGTCTCCGTTATCGGGGAAGAAGTGGCTGATCTCAGCCACCGCGAA
AATGACATCAAAAACGCCATTAACCTGATGTTCTGGGGAATATAAATGTCAGGCTCCCTTATACACAGCC
AGTCTGCAGGTCGACCA
