>Addgene plasmid #35202 | pBID-UASC-G | addgene partial sequence | sequence record 82944 | DSCP-F 5'-GAGCTCGCCCGGGGATC-3'
AATGAATGTTCGAGCCGAGCAGACGTGCCGCTGCCTTCGTTAATATCCTTTGAATAAGCCAACTTTGAAT
CACAAGACGCATACCAAACGAATTCGCAGATCTGCGGCCGCGGCTCGAGGGCCGGATCCGAATTCCCGGG
AGAGCTCGATATCACAAGTTTGTACAAAAAAGCTGAACGAGAAACGTAAAATGATATAAATATCAATATA
TTAAATTAGATTTTGCATAAAAAACAGACTACATAATACTGTAAAACACAACATATCCAGTCACTATGGC
GGCCGCATTAGGCACCCCAGGCTTTACACTTTATGCTTCCGGCTCGTATAATGTGTGGATTTTGAGTTAG
GATCCGTCGAGATTTTCAGGAGCTAAGGAAGCTAAAATGGAGAAAAAAATCACTGGATATACCACCGTTG
ATATATCCCAATGGCATCGTAAAGAACATTTTGAGGCATTTCAGTCAGTTGCTCAATGTACCTATAACCA
GACCGTTCAGCTGGATATTACGGCCTTTTTAAAGACCGTA
