>Addgene plasmid #35202 | pBID-UASC-G | addgene partial sequence | sequence record 82945 | SV40pA-R 5'-GAAATTTGTGATGCTATTGC-3'
AACAAGTTAACAACAACAATTGCATTCATTTTATGTTTCAGGTTCAGGGGGAGGTGTGGGAGGTTTTTTA
AAGCAAGTAAAACCTCTACAAATGTGGTATGGCTGATTATGATCTCTAGTCAAGGCACTATACATCAAAT
ATTTTTCCATAATTTTCTTGTATAGCAGTGCAGCTTTTTCCTTTGTGGTGTAAATAGCAAAGCAAGCAAG
AGTTCTATTACTAAACACAGCATGACTCAAAAAACTTAGCAATTCTGAAGGAAAGTCCTTGGGGTCTTCT
ACCTTTCTCTTCTTTTTTGGAGGAGTAGAATGTTGAGAGTCAGCAGTAGCCTCATCATCACTAGATGGCA
TTTCTTCTGAGCAAAACAGGTTTTCCTCATTAAAGGCATTCCACCACTGCTCCCATTCATCAGTTCCATA
GGTTGGAATCTAAAATACACAAACAATTAGAATCAGTAGTTTAACACATTATACACTTAAAAATTTTATA
TTTACCTTAGAGCTTTAAATCTCTGTAGGTAGTTTGTCCAATTATGTCACACCACAGAAGTAAGGTTCCT
TCACAAAGATCCTCTAGAGGTACCGCATGCGATATCACCACTTTGTACAAGAAAGCTGAACGAGAAACGT
AAAATGATATAAATATCAATATATTAAATTAGATTTTGCATAAAAAACAGACTACATAATACTGTAAAAC
ACAACATATCCAGTCACTATGGTCGACCTGCAGACTGGCTGTGTATAA
